Addgene plasmid #227583: pHelp
Depositing lab: Chengzhang Fu. Publication: Autologous DNA mobilization and multiplication expedite natural products discovery from bacteria. Xie F, Zhao H, Liu J, Yang X, Neuber M, Agrawal AA, Kaur A, Herrmann J, Kalinina OV, Wei X, Muller R, Fu C. Science. 2024 Dec 13;386(6727):eabq7333. doi: 10.1126/science.abq7333. Epub 2024 Dec 13. PubMed 39666857.
Backbone
  Vector backbone: pUC19
  Vector type: Cloning vector
Growth in bacteria
  Bacterial resistance: Ampicillin, 100 μg/mL
  Growth temperature: 37°C
  Growth strain: DH5alpha
  Copy number: High Copy
Gene/Insert
  Gene/Insert name: guide RNA scaffold
Terms and licenses: Academic/Nonprofit Terms; Industry Terms: Not Available to Industry
How to cite: pHelp was a gift from Chengzhang Fu (Addgene plasmid # 227583 ; http://n2t.net/addgene:227583 ; RRID:Addgene_227583)
