[The description below was written by a language model from this plasmid's Addgene catalogue record and pLannotate feature annotations shown in this document.]
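Description:
pHelp is a small (about 2.9 kb) pUC19-based cloning vector maintained in E. coli. It replicates from the high-copy ColE1/pUC origin and is selected with ampicillin through the β-lactamase gene (AmpR) driven by its own bla promoter. The remaining backbone annotations are typical pUC19 remnants: the lac promoter, lac operator and CAP binding site, a partial lacZα coding sequence, and short fragments annotated as lacI, rop and the pBR322 bom region. These fragments are detected only partially and are not expected to be functional as complete genes.

The recorded insert is the guide RNA scaffold of the Streptococcus pyogenes CRISPR/Cas9 system, the invariant structural portion of a single guide RNA that binds Cas9 and to which a target-specific spacer is fused. It sits within the former lacZα/multiple cloning site region, interrupting lacZα, and is oriented opposite to the lac promoter. The feature table shows no dedicated promoter, spacer sequence or terminator associated with the scaffold, and no Cas9 gene, so the plasmid does not appear to be a self-contained guide RNA expression construct.

The record does not state the intended use. The minimal design and the "cloning vector" classification suggest that pHelp may serve as a helper or template plasmid supplying the scaffold when guide RNA cassettes are assembled, but this is an inference. The associated publication concerns mobilizing and multiplying native bacterial DNA for natural product discovery. How the plasmid fits into that workflow, and which promoter or spacers are combined with the scaffold, are not given here.
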