Features (pLannotate 1.2.2; 11 found; start..end, strand, type, name):
    137..236     +  misc_feature   bom (fragment): basis of mobility region from pBR322
    242..399     -  CDS            lacZα (fragment): LacZα fragment of β-galactosidase; lacZ fragment
    466..541     +  misc_RNA       gRNA scaffold: guide RNA scaffold for the Streptococcus pyogenes CRISPR/Cas9 system
    663..679     -  protein_bind   lac operator: The lac repressor binds to the lac operator to inhibit transcription in E. coli. This inhibition can be relieved by adding lactose or isopropyl-β-D-thiogalactopyranoside (IPTG). lac repressor encoded by lacI
    687..717     -  promoter       lac promoter: promoter for the E. coli lac operon
    732..753     -  protein_bind   CAP binding site: CAP binding activates transcription in the presence of cAMP. E. coli catabolite activator protein
    766..858     -  CDS            lacI (fragment): lac repressor; lacI; The lac repressor binds to the lac operator to inhibit transcription in E. coli. This inhibition can be relieved by adding lactose or isopropyl-β-D-thiogalactopyranoside (IPTG).
   1041..1629    -  rep_origin     ori: high-copy-number ColE1/pMB1/pBR322/pUC origin of replication
   1800..2660    -  CDS            AmpR: β-lactamase; bla; confers resistance to ampicillin, carbenicillin, and related antibiotics
   2661..2765    -  promoter       AmpR promoter: bla
   2860..35      +  CDS            rop (fragment) (across the origin): Rop protein, which maintains plasmids at low copy number; rop
>Addgene plasmid #227583 | pHelp | addgene full sequence | sequence record 453955 | Addgene NGS Result
TCGCGCGTTTCGGTGATGACGGTGAAAACCTCTGACACATGCAGCTCCCGGAGACGGTCACAGCTTGTCT
GTAAGCGGATGCCGGGAGCAGACAAGCCCGTCAGGGCGCGTCAGCGGGTGTTGGCGGGTGTCGGGGCTGG
CTTAACTATGCGGCATCAGAGCAGATTGTACTGAGAGTGCACCATATGCGGTGTGAAATACCGCACAGAT
GCGTAAGGAGAAAATACCGCATCAGGCGCCATTCGCCATTCAGGCTGCGCAACTGTTGGGAAGGGCGATC
GGTGCGGGCCTCTTCGCTATTACGCCAGCTGGCGAAAGGGGGATGTGCTGCAAGGCGATTAAGTTGGGTA
ACGCCAGGGTTTTCCCAGTCACGACGTTGTAAAACGACGGCCAGTGAATTCGCTAGCATATGCCTTGACC
TTGATGAGGCGGCGTGAGCTACAATCAATACTCGATTAGCCATGGGTTTTAGGTCTAGAAATAGCAAGTT
AAAATAAGGCTAGTCCGTTATCAACTTGAAAAAGTGGCACCGAGTCGGTGCTTTTTTCTGCAGCTCGGTA
CCAAATTCCAGAAAAGAGGCCTCCCGAAAGGGGGGCCTTTTTTCGTTTTGGTCCACTAGTAAGCTTGGCG
TAATCATGGTCATAGCTGTTTCCTGTGTGAAATTGTTATCCGCTCACAATTCCACACAACATACGAGCCG
GAAGCATAAAGTGTAAAGCCTGGGGTGCCTAATGAGTGAGCTAACTCACATTAATTGCGTTGCGCTCACT
GCCCGCTTTCCAGTCGGGAAACCTGTCGTGCCAGCTGCATTAATGAATCGGCCAACGCGCGGGGAGAGGC
GGTTTGCGTATTGGGCGCTCTTCCGCTTCCTCGCTCACTGACTCGCTGCGCTCGGTCGTTCGGCTGCGGC
GAGCGGTATCAGCTCACTCAAAGGCGGTAATACGGTTATCCACAGAATCAGGGGATAACGCAGGAAAGAA
CATGTGAGCAAAAGGCCAGCAAAAGGCCAGGAACCGTAAAAAGGCCGCGTTGCTGGCGTTTTTCCATAGG
CTCCGCCCCCCTGACGAGCATCACAAAAATCGACGCTCAAGTCAGAGGTGGCGAAACCCGACAGGACTAT
AAAGATACCAGGCGTTTCCCCCTGGAAGCTCCCTCGTGCGCTCTCCTGTTCCGACCCTGCCGCTTACCGG
ATACCTGTCCGCCTTTCTCCCTTCGGGAAGCGTGGCGCTTTCTCATAGCTCACGCTGTAGGTATCTCAGT
TCGGTGTAGGTCGTTCGCTCCAAGCTGGGCTGTGTGCACGAACCCCCCGTTCAGCCCGACCGCTGCGCCT
TATCCGGTAACTATCGTCTTGAGTCCAACCCGGTAAGACACGACTTATCGCCACTGGCAGCAGCCACTGG
TAACAGGATTAGCAGAGCGAGGTATGTAGGCGGTGCTACAGAGTTCTTGAAGTGGTGGCCTAACTACGGC
TACACTAGAAGAACAGTATTTGGTATCTGCGCTCTGCTGAAGCCAGTTACCTTCGGAAAAAGAGTTGGTA
GCTCTTGATCCGGCAAACAAACCACCGCTGGTAGCGGTGGTTTTTTTGTTTGCAAGCAGCAGATTACGCG
CAGAAAAAAAGGATCTCAAGAAGATCCTTTGATCTTTTCTACGGGGTCTGACGCTCAGTGGAACGAAAAC
TCACGTTAAGGGATTTTGGTCATGAGATTATCAAAAAGGATCTTCACCTAGATCCTTTTAAATTAAAAAT
GAAGTTTTAAATCAATCTAAAGTATATATGAGTAAACTTGGTCTGACAGTTACCAATGCTTAATCAGTGA
GGCACCTATCTCAGCGATCTGTCTATTTCGTTCATCCATAGTTGCCTGACTCCCCGTCGTGTAGATAACT
ACGATACGGGAGGGCTTACCATCTGGCCCCAGTGCTGCAATGATACCGCGAGACCCACGCTCACCGGCTC
CAGATTTATCAGCAATAAACCAGCCAGCCGGAAGGGCCGAGCGCAGAAGTGGTCCTGCAACTTTATCCGC
CTCCATCCAGTCTATTAATTGTTGCCGGGAAGCTAGAGTAAGTAGTTCGCCAGTTAATAGTTTGCGCAAC
GTTGTTGCCATTGCTACAGGCATCGTGGTGTCACGCTCGTCGTTTGGTATGGCTTCATTCAGCTCCGGTT
CCCAACGATCAAGGCGAGTTACATGATCCCCCATGTTGTGCAAAAAAGCGGTTAGCTCCTTCGGTCCTCC
GATCGTTGTCAGAAGTAAGTTGGCCGCAGTGTTATCACTCATGGTTATGGCAGCACTGCATAATTCTCTT
ACTGTCATGCCATCCGTAAGATGCTTTTCTGTGACTGGTGAGTACTCAACCAAGTCATTCTGAGAATAGT
GTATGCGGCGACCGAGTTGCTCTTGCCCGGCGTCAATACGGGATAATACCGCGCCACATAGCAGAACTTT
AAAAGTGCTCATCATTGGAAAACGTTCTTCGGGGCGAAAACTCTCAAGGATCTTACCGCTGTTGAGATCC
AGTTCGATGTAACCCACTCGTGCACCCAACTGATCTTCAGCATCTTTTACTTTCACCAGCGTTTCTGGGT
GAGCAAAAACAGGAAGGCAAAATGCCGCAAAAAAGGGAATAAGGGCGACACGGAAATGTTGAATACTCAT
ACTCTTCCTTTTTCAATATTATTGAAGCATTTATCAGGGTTATTGTCTCATGAGCGGATACATATTTGAA
TGTATTTAGAAAAATAAACAAATAGGGGTTCCGCGCACATTTCCCCGAAAAGTGCCACCTGACGTCTAAG
AAACCATTATTATCATGACATTAACCTATAAAAATAGGCGTATCACGAGGCCCTTTCGTC
